>Addgene plasmid #61061 | pSIN4-EF1a-ETV2-IRES-Puro | addgene full sequence | sequence record 449377 | Addgene NGS Result
CGGACCGCCACTGCCAATTACCTGTGGTTTCATTTACTCTAAACCTGTGATTCCTCTGAATTATTTTCAT
TTTAAAGAAATTGTATTTGTTAAATATGTACTACAAACTTAGTAGTTGGAAGGGCTAATTCACTCCCAAA
GAAGACAAGATATCCTTGATCTGTGGATCTACCACACACAAGGCTACTTCCCTGATTAGCAGAACTACAC
ACCAGGGCCAGGGGTCAGATATCCACTGACCTTTGGATGGTGCTACAAGCTAGTACCAGTTGAGCCAGAT
AAGGTAGAAGAGGCCAATAAAGGAGAGAACACCAGCTTGTTACACCCTGTGAGCCTGCATGGGATGGATG
ACCCGGAGAGAGAAGTGTTAGAGTGGAGGTTTGACAGCCGCCTAGCATTTCATCACGTGGCCCGAGAGCT
GCATCCGGAGTACTTCAAGAACTGCTGATATCGAGCTTGCTACAAGGGACTTTCCGCTGGGGACTTTCCA
GGGAGGCGTGGCCTGGGCGGGACTGGGGAGTGGCGAGCCCTCAGATCCTGCATATAAGCAGCTGCTTTTT
GCCTGTACTGGGTCTCTCTGGTTAGACCAGATCTGAGCCTGGGAGCTCTCTGGCTAACTAGGGAACCCAC
TGCTTAAGCCTCAATAAAGCTTGCCTTGAGTGCTTCAAGTAGTGTGTGCCCGTCTGTTGTGTGACTCTGG
TAACTAGAGATCCCTCAGACCCTTTTAGTCAGTGTGGAAAATCTCTAGCAGTGGCGCCCGAACAGGGACT
TGAAAGCGAAAGGGAAACCAGAGGAGCTCTCTCGACGCAGGACTCGGCTTGCTGAAGCGCGCACGGCAAG
AGGCGAGGGGCGGCGACTGGTGAGTACGCCAAAAATTTTGACTAGCGGAGGCTAGAAGGAGAGAGATGGG
TGCGAGAGCGTCAGTATTAAGCGGGGGAGAATTAGATCGCGATGGGAAAAAATTCGGTTAAGGCCAGGGG
GAAAGAAAAAATATAAATTAAAACATATAGTATGGGCAAGCAGGGAGCTAGAACGATTCGCAGTTAATCC
TGGCCTGTTAGAAACATCAGAAGGCTGTAGACAAATACTGGGACAGCTACAACCATCCCTTCAGACAGGA
TCAGAAGAACTTAGATCATTATATAATACAGTAGCAACCCTCTATTGTGTGCATCAAAGGATAGAGATAA
AAGACACCAAGGAAGCTTTAGACAAGATAGAGGAAGAGCAAAACAAAAGTAAGACCACCGCACAGCAAGC
GGCCGCTGATCTTCAGACCTGGAGGAGGAGATATGAGGGACAATTGGAGAAGTGAATTATATAAATATAA
AGTAGTAAAAATTGAACCATTAGGAGTAGCACCCACCAAGGCAAAGAGAAGAGTGGTGCAGAGAGAAAAA
AGAGCAGTGGGAATAGGAGCTTTGTTCCTTGGGTTCTTGGGAGCAGCAGGAAGCACTATGGGCGCAGCGT
CAATGACGCTGACGGTACAGGCCAGACAATTATTGTCTGGTATAGTGCAGCAGCAGAACAATTTGCTGAG
GGCTATTGAGGCGCAACAGCATCTGTTGCAACTCACAGTCTGGGGCATCAAGCAGCTCCAGGCAAGAATC
CTGGCTGTGGAAAGATACCTAAAGGATCAACAGCTCCTGGGGATTTGGGGTTGCTCTGGAAAACTCATTT
GCACCACTGCTGTGCCTTGGAATGCTAGTTGGAGTAATAAATCTCTGGAACAGATTTGGAATCACACGAC
CTGGATGGAGTGGGACAGAGAAATTAACAATTACACAAGCTTAATACACTCCTTAATTGAAGAATCGCAA
AACCAGCAAGAAAAGAATGAACAAGAATTATTGGAATTAGATAAATGGGCAAGTTTGTGGAATTGGTTTA
ACATAACAAATTGGCTGTGGTATATAAAATTATTCATAATGATAGTAGGAGGCTTGGTAGGTTTAAGAAT
AGTTTTTGCTGTACTTTCTATAGTGAATAGAGTTAGGCAGGGATATTCACCATTATCGTTTCAGACCCAC
CTCCCAACCCCGAGGGGACCCGACAGGCCCGAAGGAATAGAAGAAGAAGGTGGAGAGAGAGACAGAGACA
GATCCATTCGATTAGTGAACGGATCTCGACGGTATCGCCACAAATGGCAGTATTCATCCACAATTTTAAA
AGAAAGGGGGGGATTGGGGGGTACAGTGCAGGGGAAAGAATAGTAGACATAATAGCAACAGACATACAAA
CTAAAGAATTACAAAAACAAATTACAAAAATTCAAAATTTTCGGGTTTATTACAGGGACAGCAGAGATCC
ACTTTGGATCGATAAGCTTTGCAAAGATGGATAAAGTTTTAAACAGAGAGGAATCTTTGCAGCTAATGGA
CCTTCTAGGTCTTGAAAGGAGTGGGAATTGGCTCCGGTGCCCGTCAGTGGGCAGAGCGCACATCGCCCAC
AGTCCCCGAGAAGTTGGGGGGAGGGGTCGGCAATTGAACCGGTGCCTAGAGAAGGTGGCGCGGGGTAAAC
TGGGAAAGTGATGTCGTGTACTGGCTCCGCCTTTTTCCCGAGGGTGGGGGAGAACCGTATATAAGTGCAG
TAGTCGCCGTGAACGTTCTTTTTCGCAACGGGTTTGCCGCCAGAACACAGGTAAGTGCCGTGTGTGGTTC
CCGCGGGCCTGGCCTCTTTACGGGTTATGGCCCTTGCGTGCCTTGAATTACTTCCACCTGGCTGCAGTAC
GTGATTCTTGATCCCGAGCTTCGGGTTGGAAGTGGGTGGGAGAGTTCGAGGCCTTGCGCTTAAGGAGCCC
CTTCGCCTCGTGCTTGAGTTGAGGCCTGGCCTGGGCGCTGGGGCCGCCGCGTGCGAATCTGGTGGCACCT
TCGCGCCTGTCTCGCTGCTTTCGATAAGTCTCTAGCCATTTAAAATTTTTGATGACCTGCTGCGACGCTT
TTTTTCTGGCAAGATAGTCTTGTAAATGCGGGCCAAGATCTGCACACTGGTATTTCGGTTTTTGGGGCCG
CGGGCGGCGACGGGGCCCGTGCGTCCCAGCGCACATGTTCGGCGAGGCGGGGCCTGCGAGCGCGGCCACC
GAGAATCGGACGGGGGTAGTCTCAAGCTGGCCGGCCTGCTCTGGTGCCTGGCCTCGCGCCGCCGTGTATC
GCCCCGCCCTGGGCGGCAAGGCTGGCCCGGTCGGCACCAGTTGCGTGAGCGGAAAGATGGCCGCTTCCCG
GCCCTGCTGCAGGGAGCTCAAAATGGAGGACGCGGCGCTCGGGAGAGCGGGCGGGTGAGTCACCCACACA
AAGGAAAAGGGCCTTTCCGTCCTCAGCCGTCGCTTCATGTGACTCCACGGAGTACCGGGCGCCGTCCAGG
CACCTCGATTAGTTCTCGAGCTTTTGGAGTACGTCGTCTTTAGGTTGGGGGGAGGGGTTTTATGCGATGG
AGTTTCCCCACACTGAGTGGGTGGAGACTGAAGTTAGGCCAGCTTGGCACTTGATGTAATTCTCCTTGGA
ATTTGCCCTTTTTGAGTTTGGATCTTGGTTCATTCTCAAGCCTCAGACAGTGGTTCAAAGTTTTTTTCTT
CCATTTCAGGTGTCGTGAGGAATTCGCCACCATGGACCTGTGGAACTGGGATGAGGCATCCCCACAGGAA
GTGCCTCCAGGGAACAAGCTGGCAGGGCTTGAAGGAGCCAAATTAGGCTTCTGTTTCCCTGATCTGGCAC
TCCAAGGGGACACGCCGACAGCGACAGCAGAGACATGCTGGAAAGGTACAAGCTCATCCCTGGCAAGCTT
CCCACAGCTGGACTGGGGCTCCGCGTTACTGCACCCAGAAGTTCCATGGGGGGCGGAGCCCGACTCTCAG
GCTCTTCCGTGGTCCGGGGACTGGACAGACATGGCGTGCACAGCCTGGGACTCTTGGAGCGGCGCCTCGC
AGACCCTGGGCCCCGCCCCTCTCGGCCCGGGCCCCATCCCCGCCGCCGGCTCCGAAGGCGCCGCGGGCCA
GAACTGCGTCCCCGTGGCGGGAGAGGCCACCTCGTGGTCGCGCGCCCAGGCCGCCGGGAGCAACACCAGC
TGGGACTGTTCTGTGGGGCCCGACGGCGATACCTACTGGGGCAGTGGCCTGGGCGGGGAGCCGCGCACGG
ACTGTACCATTTCGTGGGGCGGGCCCGCGGGCCCGGACTGTACCACCTCCTGGAACCCGGGGCTGCATGC
GGGTGGCACCACCTCTTTGAAGCGGTACCAGAGCTCAGCTCTCACCGTTTGCTCCGAACCGAGCCCGCAG
TCGGACCGTGCCAGTTTGGCTCGATGCCCCAAAACTAACCACCGAGGTCCCATTCAGCTGTGGCAGTTCC
TCCTGGAGCTGCTCCACGACGGGGCGCGTAGCAGCTGCATCCGTTGGACTGGCAACAGCCGCGAGTTCCA
GCTGTGCGACCCCAAAGAGGTGGCTCGGCTGTGGGGCGAGCGCAAGAGAAAGCCGGGCATGAATTACGAG
AAGCTGAGCCGGGGCCTTCGCTACTACTATCGCCGCGACATCGTGCGCAAGAGCGGGGGGCGAAAGTACA
CGTACCGCTTCGGGGGCCGCGTGCCCAGCCTAGCCTATCCGGACTGTGCGGGAGGCGGACGGGGAGCAGA
GACACAATAAGGATCCGCATGCATCTAGGGCGGCCAATTCCGCCCCTCTCCCCCCCCCCCCTCTCCCTCC
CCCCCCCCTAACGTTACTGGCCGAAGCCGCTTGGAATAAGGCCGGTGTGCGTTTGTCTATATGTTATTTT
CCACCATATTGCCGTCTTTTGGCAATGTGAGGGCCCGGAAACCTGGCCCTGTCTTCTTGACGAGCATTCC
TAGGGGTCTTTCCCCTCTCGCCAAAGGAATGCAAGGTCTGTTGAATGTCGTGAAGGAAGCAGTTCCTCTG
GAAGCTTCTTGAAGACAAACAACGTCTGTAGCGACCCTTTGCAGGCAGCGGAACCCCCCACCTGGCGACA
GGTGCCTCTGCGGCCAAAAGCCACGTGTATAAGATACACCTGCAAAGGCGGCACAACCCCAGTGCCACGT
TGTGAGTTGGATAGTTGTGGAAAGAGTCAAATGGCTCTCCTCAAGCGTATTCAACAAGGGGCTGAAGGAT
GCCCAGAAGGTACCCCATTGTATGGGATCTGATCTGGGGCCTCGGTGCACATGCTTTACATGTGTTTAGT
CGAGGTTAAAAAAACGTCTAGGCCCCCCGAACCACGGGGACGTGGTTTTCCTTTGAAAAACACGATGATA
AGCTTGCCACAACCCACAAGGAGACGACCTTCCATGACCGAGTACAAGCCCACGGTGCGCCTCGCCACCC
GCGACGACGTCCCCCGGGCCGTACGCACCCTCGCCGCCGCGTTCGCCGACTACCCCGCCACGCGCCACAC
CGTCGACCCGGACCGCCACATCGAGCGGGTCACCGAGCTGCAAGAACTCTTCCTCACGCGCGTCGGGCTC
GACATCGGCAAGGTGTGGGTCGCGGACGACGGCGCCGCGGTGGCGGTCTGGACCACGCCGGAGAGCGTCG
AAGCGGGGGCGGTGTTCGCCGAGATCGGCCCGCGCATGGCCGAGTTGAGCGGTTCCCGGCTGGCCGCGCA
GCAACAGATGGAAGGCCTCCTGGCGCCGCACCGGCCCAAGGAGCCCGCGTGGTTCCTGGCCACCGTCGGC
GTCTCGCCCGACCACCAGGGCAAGGGTCTGGGCAGCGCCGTCGTGCTCCCCGGAGTGGAGGCGGCCGAGC
GCGCCGGGGTGCCCGCCTTCCTGGAGACCTCCGCGCCCCGCAACCTCCCCTTCTACGAGCGGCTCGGCTT
CACCGTCACCGCCGACGTCGAGGTGCCCGAAGGACCGCGCACCTGGTGCATGACCCGCAAGCCCGGTGCC
TGATAATAGGCGGCCGCTCGAGACCTAGAAAAACATGGAGCAATCACAAGTAGCAATACAGCAGCTACCA
ATGCTGATTGTGCCTGGCTAGAAGCACAAGAGGAGGAGGAGGTGGGTTTTCCAGTCACACCTCAGGTACC
TTTAAGACCAATGACTTACAAGGCAGCTGTAGATCTTAGCCACTTTTTAAAAGAAAAGGGGGGACTGGAA
GGGCTAATTCACTCCCAACGAAGACAAGATCTGCTTTTTGCTTGTACTGGGTCTCTCTGGTTAGACCAGA
TCTGAGCCTGGGAGCTCTCTGGCTAACTAGGGAACCCACTGCTTAAGCCTCAATAAAGCTTGCCTTGAGT
GCTTCAAGTAGTGTGTGCCCGTCTGTTGTGTGACTCTGGTAACTAGAGATCCCTCAGACCCTTTTAGTCA
GTGTGGAAAATCTCTAGCAGTAGTAGTTCATGTCATCTTATTATTCAGTATTTATAACTTGCAAAGAAAT
GAATATCAGAGAGTGAGAGGCCTTGACATTATAATAGATTTAGCAGGAATTGAACTAGGAGTGGAGCACA
CAGGCAAAGTTCTAGAGCTCGCTGATCAGCCTCGACTGTGCCTTCTAGTTGCCAGCCATCTGTTGTTTGC
CCCTCCCCCGTGCCTTCCTTGACCCTGGAAGGTGCCACTCCCACTGTCCTTTCCTAATAAAATGAGGAAA
TTGCATCGCATTGTCTGAGTAGGTGTCATTCTATTCTGGGGGGTGGGGTGGGGCAGGACAGCAAGGGGGA
GGATTGGGAAGACAATAGCAGGCATGCTGGGGATGCGGTGGGCTCTATGGCTTCTGAGGCGGAAAGAACC
AGCTGGGGGCGCGCCCCTCGAGGCCGCCATGGTCATAGCTGTTTGACGTCAGGTGGCACTTTTCGGGGAA
ATGTGCGCGGAACCCCTATTTGTTTATTTTTCTAAATACATTCAAATATGTATCCGCTCACGAGACAATA
ACCCTGATAAATGCTTCAATAATATTGAAAAAGGAAGAGTATGAGTATTCAACATTTCCGTGTCGCCCTT
ATTCCCTTTTTTGCGGCATTTTGCCTTCCTGTTTTTGCTCACCCAGAAACGCTGGTGAAAGTAAAAGATG
CTGAAGATCAGTTGGGTGCACGAGTGGGTTACATCGAACTGGATCTCAACAGCGGTAAGATCCTTGAGAG
TTTTCGCCCCGAAGAACGTTTTCCAATGATGAGCACTTTTAAAGTTCTGCTATGTGGCGCGGTATTATCC
CGTATTGACGCCGGGCAAGAGCAACTCGGTCGCCGCATACACTATTCTCAGAATGACTTGGTTGAGTACT
CACCAGTCACAGAAAAGCATCTTACGGATGGCATGACAGTAAGAGAATTATGCAGTGCTGCCATAACCAT
GAGTGATAACACTGCGGCCAACTTACTTCTGACAACGATCGGAGGACCGAAGGAGCTAACCGCTTTTTTG
CACAACATGGGGGATCATGTAACTCGCCTTGATCGTTGGGAACCGGAGCTGAATGAAGCCATACCAAACG
ACGAGCGTGACACCACGATGCCTGTAGCAATGGCAACAACGTTGCGCAAACTATTAACTGGCGAACTACT
TACTCTAGCTTCCCGGCAACAATTAATAGACTGGATGGAGGCGGATAAAGTTGCAGGACCACTTCTGCGC
TCGGCCCTTCCGGCTGGCTGGTTTATTGCTGATAAATCTGGAGCCGGTGAGCGTGGGTCTCGCGGTATCA
TTGCAGCACTGGGGCCAGATGGTAAGCCCTCCCGTATCGTAGTTATCTACACGACGGGGAGTCAGGCAAC
TATGGATGAACGAAATAGACAGATCGCTGAGATAGGTGCCTCACTGATTAAGCATTGGTAACTGTCAGAC
CAAGTTTACTCATATATACTTTAGATTGATTTAAAACTTCATTTTTAATTTAAAAGGATCTAGGTGAAGA
TCCTTTTTGATAATCTCATGACCAAAATCCCTTAACGTGAGTTTTCGTTCCACTGAGCGTCAGACCCCGT
AGAAAAGATCAAAGGATCTTCTTGAGATCCTTTTTTTCTGCGCGTAATCTGCTGCTTGCAAACAAAAAAA
CCACCGCTACCAGCGGTGGTTTGTTTGCCGGATCAAGAGCTACCAACTCTTTTTCCGAAGGTAACTGGCT
TCAGCAGAGCGCAGATACCAAATACTGTTCTTCTAGTGTAGCCGTAGTTAGGCCACCACTTCAAGAACTC
TGTAGCACCGCCTACATACCTCGCTCTGCTAATCCTGTTACCAGTGGCTGCTGCCAGTGGCGATAAGTCG
TGTCTTACCGGGTTGGACTCAAGACGATAGTTACCGGATAAGGCGCAGCGGTCGGGCTGAACGGGGGGTT
CGTGCACACAGCCCAGCTTGGAGCGAACGACCTACACCGAACTGAGATACCTACAGCGTGAGCTATGAGA
AAGCGCCACGCTTCCCGAAGGGAGAAAGGCGGACAGGTATCCGGTAAGCGGCAGGGTCGGAACAGGAGAG
CGCACGAGGGAGCTTCCAGGGGGAAACGCCTGGTATCTTTATAGTCCTGTCGGGTTTCGCCACCTCTGAC
TTGAGCGTCGATTTTTGTGATGCTCGTCAGGGGGGCGGAGCCTATGGAAAAACGCCAGCAACGCGGCCTT
TTTACGGTTCTGGCCTTTTGCA
Features (pLannotate 1.2.2; 19 found; start..end, strand, type, name):
    116..445     +  CDS            nef (fragment): NEF_HV1BR - Experimental evidence at protein level: Swiss-Prot protein existence level 1. Extracellular Nef protein targets CD4(+) T-lymphocytes for apoptosis by interacting with CXCR4 surface receptors (PubMed:14990729). From Human immunodeficiency virus type 1 group M subtype B (isolate BRU/LAI) (HIV-1).
    493..750     +  LTR            5' LTR (truncated): truncated 5' long terminal repeat (LTR) from HIV-1
    797..922     +  misc_feature   HIV-1 Ψ: packaging signal of human immunodeficiency virus type 1
    906..1269    +  CDS            HIV-1 gag (fragment): gag protein from human immunodeficiency virus 1; gag
   1415..1648    +  misc_feature   RRE: The Rev response element (RRE) of HIV-1 allows for Rev-dependent mRNA export from the nucleus to the cytoplasm.
   2025..2125    +  CDS            Rev (fragment): human immunodeficiency virus 1 (HIV-1) Rev protein; rev; enhances nuclear export of unspliced and incompletely spliced viral mRNAs
   2164..2281    +  misc_feature   cPPT/CTS: central polypurine tract and central termination sequence of HIV-1
   2337..2403    +  CDS            small t antigen (fragment): SV40 (simian virus 40) small t antigen
   2410..3588    +  promoter       EF-1α promoter: strong constitutive promoter for human elongation factor EF-1α
   3602..4627    +  CDS            ETV2: ETV2_HUMAN - Also known as ER71, ETSRP71. Experimental evidence at transcript level: Swiss-Prot protein existence level 2. Binds to DNA sequences containing the consensus pentanucleotide 5'-CGGA[AT]-3'. From Homo sapiens (Human).
   4789..5251    +  misc_feature   IRES: internal ribosome entry site (IRES) of the encephalomyocarditis virus (EMCV)
   5284..5883    +  CDS            PuroR: puromycin N-acetyltransferase; pac from Streptomyces alboniger; confers resistance to puromycin
   5890..6084    +  CDS            nef (fragment): NEF_HV1Z2 - Experimental evidence at protein level: Swiss-Prot protein existence level 1. Extracellular Nef protein targets CD4(+) T-lymphocytes for apoptosis by interacting with CXCR4 surface receptors. From Human immunodeficiency virus type 1 group M subtype D (isolate Z2/CDC-Z34) (HIV-1).
   6086..6319    +  LTR            3' LTR (ΔU3): self-inactivating 3' long terminal repeat (LTR) from HIV-1
   6476..6700    +  polyA_signal   bGH poly(A) signal: bovine growth hormone polyadenylation signal
   6704..6725    +  promoter       SV40 promoter (fragment): SV40 enhancer and early promoter
   6796..6900    +  promoter       AmpR promoter: bla
   6901..7761    +  CDS            AmpR: β-lactamase; bla; confers resistance to ampicillin, carbenicillin, and related antibiotics
   7932..8520    +  rep_origin     ori: high-copy-number ColE1/pMB1/pBR322/pUC origin of replication
