>Addgene plasmid #61061 | pSIN4-EF1a-ETV2-IRES-Puro | analyzer sequence | sequence record 114108
CGGACCGCCACTGCCAATTACCTGTGGTTTCATTTACTCTAAACCTGTGATTCCTCTGAATTATTTTCAT
TTTAAAGAAATTGTATTTGTTAAATATGTACTACAAACTTAGTAGTTGGAAGGGCTAATTCACTCCCAAA
GAAGACAAGATATCCTTGATCTGTGGATCTACCACACACAAGGCTACTTCCCTGATTAGCAGAACTACAC
ACCAGGGCCAGGGGTCAGATATCCACTGACCTTTGGATGGTGCTACAAGCTAGTACCAGTTGAGCCAGAT
AAGGTAGAAGAGGCCAATAAAGGAGAGAACACCAGCTTGTTACACCCTGTGAGCCTGCATGGGATGGATG
ACCCGGAGAGAGAAGTGTTAGAGTGGAGGTTTGACAGCCGCCTAGCATTTCATCACGTGGCCCGAGAGCT
GCATCCGGAGTACTTCAAGAACTGCTGATATCGAGCTTGCTACAAGGGACTTTCCGCTGGGGACTTTCCA
GGGAGGCGTGGCCTGGGCGGGACTGGGGAGTGGCGAGCCCTCAGATCCTGCATATAAGCAGCTGCTTTTT
GCCTGTACTGGGTCTCTCTGGTTAGACCAGATCTGAGCCTGGGAGCTCTCTGGCTAACTAGGGAACCCAC
TGCTTAAGCCTCAATAAAGCTTGCCTTGAGTGCTTCAAGTAGTGTGTGCCCGTCTGTTGTGTGACTCTGG
TAACTAGAGATCCCTCAGACCCTTTTAGTCAGTGTGGAAAATCTCTAGCAGTGGCGCCCGAACAGGGACT
TGAAAGCGAAAGGGAAACCAGAGGAGCTCTCTCGACGCAGGACTCGGCTTGCTGAAGCGCGCACGGCAAG
AGGCGAGGGGCGGCGACTGGTGAGTACGCCAAAAATTTTGACTAGCGGAGGCTAGAAGGAGAGAGATGGG
TGCGAGAGCGTCAGTATTAAGCGGGGGAGAATTAGATCGCGATGGGAAAAAATTCGGTTAAGGCCAGGGG
GAAAGAAAAAATATAAATTAAAACATATAGTATGGGCAAGCAGGGAGCTAGAACGATTCGCAGTTAATCC
TGGCCTGTTAGAAACATCAGAAGGCTGTAGACAAATACTGGGACAGCTACAACCATCCCTTCAGACAGGA
TCAGAAGAACTTAGATCATTATATAATACAGTAGCAACCCTCTATTGTGTGCATCAAAGGATAGAGATAA
AAGACACCAAGGAAGCTTTAGACAAGATAGAGGAAGAGCAAAACAAAAGTAAGACCACCGCACAGCAAGC
GGCCGCTGATCTTCAGACCTGGAGGAGGAGATATGAGGGACAATTGGAGAAGTGAATTATATAAATATAA
AGTAGTAAAAATTGAACCATTAGGAGTAGCACCCACCAAGGCAAAGAGAAGAGTGGTGCAGAGAGAAAAA
AGAGCAGTGGGAATAGGAGCTTTGTTCCTTGGGTTCTTGGGAGCAGCAGGAAGCACTATGGGCGCAGCGT
CAATGACGCTGACGGTACAGGCCAGACAATTATTGTCTGGTATAGTGCAGCAGCAGAACAATTTGCTGAG
GGCTATTGAGGCGCAACAGCATCTGTTGCAACTCACAGTCTGGGGCATCAAGCAGCTCCAGGCAAGAATC
CTGGCTGTGGAAAGATACCTAAAGGATCAACAGCTCCTGGGGATTTGGGGTTGCTCTGGAAAACTCATTT
GCACCACTGCTGTGCCTTGGAATGCTAGTTGGAGTAATAAATCTCTGGAACAGATTTGGAATCACACGAC
CTGGATGGAGTGGGACAGAGAAATTAACAATTACACAAGCTTAATACACTCCTTAATTGAAGAATCGCAA
AACCAGCAAGAAAAGAATGAACAAGAATTATTGGAATTAGATAAATGGGCAAGTTTGTGGAATTGGTTTA
ACATAACAAATTGGCTGTGGTATATAAAATTATTCATAATGATAGTAGGAGGCTTGGTAGGTTTAAGAAT
AGTTTTTGCTGTACTTTCTATAGTGAATAGAGTTAGGCAGGGATATTCACCATTATCGTTTCAGACCCAC
CTCCCAACCCCGAGGGGACCCGACAGGCCCGAAGGAATAGAAGAAGAAGGTGGAGAGAGAGACAGAGACA
GATCCATTCGATTAGTGAACGGATCTCGACGGTATCGCCACAAATGGCAGTATTCATCCACAATTTTAAA
AGAAAGGGGGGGATTGGGGGGTACAGTGCAGGGGAAAGAATAGTAGACATAATAGCAACAGACATACAAA
CTAAAGAATTACAAAAACAAATTACAAAAATTCAAAATTTTCGGGTTTATTACAGGGACAGCAGAGATCC
ACTTTGGATCGATAAGCTTTGCAAAGATGGATAAAGTTTTAAACAGAGAGGAATCTTTGCAGCTAATGGA
CCTTCTAGGTCTTGAAAGGAGTGGGAATTGGCTCCGGTGCCCGTCAGTGGGCAGAGCGCACATCGCCCAC
AGTCCCCGAGAAGTTGGGGGGAGGGGTCGGCAATTGAACCGGTGCCTAGAGAAGGTGGCGCGGGGTAAAC
TGGGAAAGTGATGTCGTGTACTGGCTCCGCCTTTTTCCCGAGGGTGGGGGAGAACCGTATATAAGTGCAG
TAGTCGCCGTGAACGTTCTTTTTCGCAACGGGTTTGCCGCCAGAACACAGGTAAGTGCCGTGTGTGGTTC
CCGCGGGCCTGGCCTCTTTACGGGTTATGGCCCTTGCGTGCCTTGAATTACTTCCACCTGGCTGCAGTAC
GTGATTCTTGATCCCGAGCTTCGGGTTGGAAGTGGGTGGGAGAGTTCGAGGCCTTGCGCTTAAGGAGCCC
CTTCGCCTCGTGCTTGAGTTGAGGCCTGGCCTGGGCGCTGGGGCCGCCGCGTGCGAATCTGGTGGCACCT
TCGCGCCTGTCTCGCTGCTTTCGATAAGTCTCTAGCCATTTAAAATTTTTGATGACCTGCTGCGACGCTT
TTTTTCTGGCAAGATAGTCTTGTAAATGCGGGCCAAGATCTGCACACTGGTATTTCGGTTTTTGGGGCCG
CGGGCGGCGACGGGGCCCGTGCGTCCCAGCGCACATGTTCGGCGAGGCGGGGCCTGCGAGCGCGGCCACC
GAGAATCGGACGGGGGTAGTCTCAAGCTGGCCGGCCTGCTCTGGTGCCTGGCCTCGCGCCGCCGTGTATC
GCCCCGCCCTGGGCGGCAAGGCTGGCCCGGTCGGCACCAGTTGCGTGAGCGGAAAGATGGCCGCTTCCCG
GCCCTGCTGCAGGGAGCTCAAAATGGAGGACGCGGCGCTCGGGAGAGCGGGCGGGTGAGTCACCCACACA
AAGGAAAAGGGCCTTTCCGTCCTCAGCCGTCGCTTCATGTGACTCCACGGAGTACCGGGCGCCGTCCAGG
CACCTCGATTAGTTCTCGAGCTTTTGGAGTACGTCGTCTTTAGGTTGGGGGGAGGGGTTTTATGCGATGG
AGTTTCCCCACACTGAGTGGGTGGAGACTGAAGTTAGGCCAGCTTGGCACTTGATGTAATTCTCCTTGGA
ATTTGCCCTTTTTGAGTTTGGATCTTGGTTCATTCTCAAGCCTCAGACAGTGGTTCAAAGTTTTTTTCTT
CCATTTCAGGTGTCGTGAGCGGAATTCGCCACCATGGACCTGTGGAACTGGGATGAGGCATCCCCACAGG
AAGTGCCTCCAGGGAACAAGCTGGCAGGGCTTGAAGGAGCCAAATTAGGCTTCTGTTTCCCTGATCTGGC
ACTCCAAGGGGACACGCCGACAGCGACAGCAGAGACATGCTGGAAAGGTACAAGCTCATCCCTGGCAAGC
TTCCCACAGCTGGACTGGGGCTCCGCGTTACTGCACCCAGAAGTTCCATGGGGGGCGGAGCCCGACTCTC
AGGCTCTTCCGTGGTCCGGGGACTGGACAGACATGGCGTGCACAGCCTGGGACTCTTGGAGCGGCGCCTC
GCAGACCCTGGGCCCCGCCCCTCTCGGCCCGGGCCCCATCCCCGCCGCCGGCTCCGAAGGCGCCGCGGGC
CAGAACTGCGTCCCCGTGGCGGGAGAGGCCACCTCGTGGTCGCGCGCCCAGGCCGCCGGGAGCAACACCA
GCTGGGACTGTTCTGTGGGGCCCGACGGCGATACCTACTGGGGCAGTGGCCTGGGCGGGGAGCCGCGCAC
GGACTGTACCATTTCGTGGGGCGGGCCCGCGGGCCCGGACTGTACCACCTCCTGGAACCCGGGGCTGCAT
GCGGGTGGCACCACCTCTTTGAAGCGGTACCAGAGCTCAGCTCTCACCGTTTGCTCCGAACCGAGCCCGC
AGTCGGACCGTGCCAGTTTGGCTCGATGCCCCAAAACTAACCACCGAGGTCCCATTCAGCTGTGGCAGTT
CCTCCTGGAGCTGCTCCACGACGGGGCGCGTAGCAGCTGCATCCGTTGGACTGGCAACAGCCGCGAGTTC
CAGCTGTGCGACCCCAAAGAGGTGGCTCGGCTGTGGGGCGAGCGCAAGAGAAAGCCGGGCATGAATTACG
AGAAGCTGAGCCGGGGCCTTCGCTACTACTATCGCCGCGACATCGTGCGCAAGAGCGGGGGGCGAAAGTA
CACGTACCGCTTCGGGGGCCGCGTGCCCAGCCTAGCCTATCCGGACTGTGCGGGAGGCGGACGGGGAGCA
GAGACACAATAAGGATCCCGGCATGCATCTAGGGCGGCCAATTCCGCCCCTCTCCCTCCCCCCCCCCTAA
CGTTACTGGCCGAAGCCGCTTGGAATAAGGCCGGTGTGCGTTTGTCTATATGTGATTTTCCACCATATTG
CCGTCTTTTGGCAATGTGAGGGCCCGGAAACCTGGCCCTGTCTTCTTGACGAGCATTCCTAGGGGTCTTT
CCCCTCTCGCCAAAGGAATGCAAGGTCTGTTGAATGTCGTGAAGGAAGCAGTTCCTCTGGAAGCTTCTTG
AAGACAAACAACGTCTGTAGCGACCCTTTGCAGGCAGCGGAACCCCCCACCTGGCGACAGGTGCCTCTGC
GGCCAAAAGCCACGTGTATAAGATACACCTGCAAAGGCGGCACAACCCCAGTGCCACGTTGTGAGTTGGA
TAGTTGTGGAAAGAGTCAAATGGCTCTCCTCAAGCGTATTCAACAAGGGGCTGAAGGATGCCCAGAAGGT
ACCCCATTGTATGGGATCTGATCTGGGGCCTCGGTGCACATGCTTTACATGTGTTTAGTCGAGGTTAAAA
AAACGTCTAGGCCCCCCGAACCACGGGGACGTGGTTTTCCTTTGAAAAACACGATGATAAGCTTGCCACA
ACCCACAAGGAGACGACCTTCCATGACCGAGTACAAGCCCACGGTGCGCCTCGCCACCCGCGACGACGTC
CCCCGGGCCGTACGCACCCTCGCCGCCGCGTTCGCCGACTACCCCGCCACGCGCCACACCGTCGACCCGG
ACCGCCACATCGAGCGGGTCACCGAGCTGCAAGAACTCTTCCTCACGCGCGTCGGGCTCGACATCGGCAA
GGTGTGGGTCGCGGACGACGGCGCCGCGGTGGCGGTCTGGACCACGCCGGAGAGCGTCGAAGCGGGGGCG
GTGTTCGCCGAGATCGGCCCGCGCATGGCCGAGTTGAGCGGTTCCCGGCTGGCCGCGCAGCAACAGATGG
AAGGCCTCCTGGCGCCGCACCGGCCCAAGGAGCCCGCGTGGTTCCTGGCCACCGTCGGCGTCTCGCCCGA
CCACCAGGGCAAGGGTCTGGGCAGCGCCGTCGTGCTCCCCGGAGTGGAGGCGGCCGAGCGCGCCGGGGTG
CCCGCCTTCCTGGAGACCTCCGCGCCCCGCAACCTCCCCTTCTACGAGCGGCTCGGCTTCACCGTCACCG
CCGACGTCGAGTGCCCGAAGGACCGCGCGACCTGGTGCATGACCCGCAAGCCCGGTGCCTGATAATAGGC
GGCCGCTCGAGACCTAGAAAAACATGGAGCAATCACAAGTAGCAATACAGCAGCTACCAATGCTGATTGT
GCCTGGCTAGAAGCACAAGAGGAGGAGGAGGTGGGTTTTCCAGTCACACCTCAGGTACCTTTAAGACCAA
TGACTTACAAGGCAGCTGTAGATCTTAGCCACTTTTTAAAAGAAAAGGGGGGACTGGAAGGGCTAATTCA
CTCCCAACGAAGACAAGATCTGCTTTTTGCTTGTACTGGGTCTCTCTGGTTAGACCAGATCTGAGCCTGG
GAGCTCTCTGGCTAACTAGGGAACCCACTGCTTAAGCCTCAATAAAGCTTGCCTTGAGTGCTTCAAGTAG
TGTGTGCCCGTCTGTTGTGTGACTCTGGTAACTAGAGATCCCTCAGACCCTTTTAGTCAGTGTGGAAAAT
CTCTAGCAGTAGTAGTTCATGTCATCTTATTATTCAGTATTTATAACTTGCAAAGAAATGAATATCAGAG
AGTGAGAGGCCTTGACATTATAATAGATTTAGCAGGAATTGAACTAGGAGTGGAGCACACAGGCAAAGTT
CTAGAGCTCGCTGATCAGCCTCGACTGTGCCTTCTAGTTGCCAGCCATCTGTTGTTTGCCCCTCCCCCGT
GCCTTCCTTGACCCTGGAAGGTGCCACTCCCACTGTCCTTTCCTAATAAAATGAGGAAATTGCATCGCAT
TGTCTGAGTAGGTGTCATTCTATTCTGGGGGGTGGGGTGGGGCAGGACAGCAAGGGGGAGGATTGGGAAG
ACAATAGCAGGCATGCTGGGGATGCGGTGGGCTCTATGGCTTCTGAGGCGGAAAGAACCAGCTGGGGGCG
CGCCCCTCGAGGCCGCCATGGTCATAGCTGTTTGACGTCAGGTGGCACTTTTCGGGGAAATGTGCGCGGA
ACCCCTATTTGTTTATTTTTCTAAATACATTCAAATATGTATCCGCTCATGAGACAATAACCCTGATAAA
TGCTTCAATAATATTGAAAAAGGAAGAGTATGAGTATTCAACATTTCCGTGTCGCCCTTATTCCCTTTTT
TGCGGCATTTTGCCTTCCTGTTTTTGCTCACCCAGAAACGCTGGTGAAAGTAAAAGATGCTGAAGATCAG
TTGGGTGCACGAGTGGGTTACATCGAACTGGATCTCAACAGCGGTAAGATCCTTGAGAGTTTTCGCCCCG
AAGAACGTTTTCCAATGATGAGCACTTTTAAAGTTCTGCTATGTGGCGCGGTATTATCCCGTATTGACGC
CGGGCAAGAGCAACTCGGTCGCCGCATACACTATTCTCAGAATGACTTGGTTGAGTACTCACCAGTCACA
GAAAAGCATCTTACGGATGGCATGACAGTAAGAGAATTATGCAGTGCTGCCATAACCATGAGTGATAACA
CTGCGGCCAACTTACTTCTGACAACGATCGGAGGACCGAAGGAGCTAACCGCTTTTTTGCACAACATGGG
GGATCATGTAACTCGCCTTGATCGTTGGGAACCGGAGCTGAATGAAGCCATACCAAACGACGAGCGTGAC
ACCACGATGCCTGTAGCAATGGCAACAACGTTGCGCAAACTATTAACTGGCGAACTACTTACTCTAGCTT
CCCGGCAACAATTAATAGACTGGATGGAGGCGGATAAAGTTGCAGGACCACTTCTGCGCTCGGCCCTTCC
GGCTGGCTGGTTTATTGCTGATAAATCTGGAGCCGGTGAGCGTGGGTCTCGCGGTATCATTGCAGCACTG
GGGCCAGATGGTAAGCCCTCCCGTATCGTAGTTATCTACACGACGGGGAGTCAGGCAACTATGGATGAAC
GAAATAGACAGATCGCTGAGATAGGTGCCTCACTGATTAAGCATTGGTAACTGTCAGACCAAGTTTACTC
ATATATACTTTAGATTGATTTAAAACTTCATTTTTAATTTAAAAGGATCTAGGTGAAGATCCTTTTTGAT
AATCTCATGACCAAAATCCCTTAACGTGAGTTTTCGTTCCACTGAGCGTCAGACCCCGTAGAAAAGATCA
AAGGATCTTCTTGAGATCCTTTTTTTCTGCGCGTAATCTGCTGCTTGCAAACAAAAAAACCACCGCTACC
AGCGGTGGTTTGTTTGCCGGATCAAGAGCTACCAACTCTTTTTCCGAAGGTAACTGGCTTCAGCAGAGCG
CAGATACCAAATACTGTCCTTCTAGTGTAGCCGTAGTTAGGCCACCACTTCAAGAACTCTGTAGCACCGC
CTACATACCTCGCTCTGCTAATCCTGTTACCAGTGGCTGCTGCCAGTGGCGATAAGTCGTGTCTTACCGG
GTTGGACTCAAGACGATAGTTACCGGATAAGGCGCAGCGGTCGGGCTGAACGGGGGGTTCGTGCACACAG
CCCAGCTTGGAGCGAACGACCTACACCGAACTGAGATACCTACAGCGTGAGCATTGAGAAAGCGCCACGC
TTCCCGAAGGGAGAAAGGCGGACAGGTATCCGGTAAGCGGCAGGGTCGGAACAGGAGAGCGCACGAGGGA
GCTTCCAGGGGGAAACGCCTGGTATCTTTATAGTCCTGTCGGGTTTCGCCACCTCTGACTTGAGCGTCGA
TTTTTGTGATGCTCGTCAGGGGGGCGGAGCCTATGGAAAAACGCCAGCAACGCGGCCTTTTTACGGTTCC
TGGCCTTTTGC
Features (pLannotate 1.2.2; 19 found; start..end, strand, type, name):
    116..445     +  CDS            nef (fragment): NEF_HV1BR - Experimental evidence at protein level: Swiss-Prot protein existence level 1. Extracellular Nef protein targets CD4(+) T-lymphocytes for apoptosis by interacting with CXCR4 surface receptors (PubMed:14990729). From Human immunodeficiency virus type 1 group M subtype B (isolate BRU/LAI) (HIV-1).
    493..750     +  LTR            5' LTR (truncated): truncated 5' long terminal repeat (LTR) from HIV-1
    797..922     +  misc_feature   HIV-1 Ψ: packaging signal of human immunodeficiency virus type 1
    906..1269    +  CDS            HIV-1 gag (fragment): gag protein from human immunodeficiency virus 1; gag
   1415..1648    +  misc_feature   RRE: The Rev response element (RRE) of HIV-1 allows for Rev-dependent mRNA export from the nucleus to the cytoplasm.
   2025..2125    +  CDS            Rev (fragment): human immunodeficiency virus 1 (HIV-1) Rev protein; rev; enhances nuclear export of unspliced and incompletely spliced viral mRNAs
   2164..2281    +  misc_feature   cPPT/CTS: central polypurine tract and central termination sequence of HIV-1
   2337..2403    +  CDS            small t antigen (fragment): SV40 (simian virus 40) small t antigen
   2410..3588    +  promoter       EF-1α promoter: strong constitutive promoter for human elongation factor EF-1α
   3604..4629    +  CDS            ETV2: ETV2_HUMAN - Also known as ER71, ETSRP71. Experimental evidence at transcript level: Swiss-Prot protein existence level 2. Binds to DNA sequences containing the consensus pentanucleotide 5'-CGGA[AT]-3'. From Homo sapiens (Human).
   4778..5240    +  misc_feature   IRES: internal ribosome entry site (IRES) of the encephalomyocarditis virus (EMCV)
   5273..5872    +  CDS            PuroR: puromycin N-acetyltransferase; pac from Streptomyces; confers resistance to puromycin
   5879..6073    +  CDS            nef (fragment): NEF_HV1Z2 - Experimental evidence at protein level: Swiss-Prot protein existence level 1. Extracellular Nef protein targets CD4(+) T-lymphocytes for apoptosis by interacting with CXCR4 surface receptors. From Human immunodeficiency virus type 1 group M subtype D (isolate Z2/CDC-Z34) (HIV-1).
   6075..6308    +  LTR            3' LTR (ΔU3): self-inactivating 3' long terminal repeat (LTR) from HIV-1
   6465..6689    +  polyA_signal   bGH poly(A) signal: bovine growth hormone polyadenylation signal
   6693..6714    +  promoter       SV40 promoter (fragment): SV40 enhancer and early promoter
   6785..6889    +  promoter       AmpR promoter: bla
   6890..7750    +  CDS            AmpR: β-lactamase; bla; confers resistance to ampicillin, carbenicillin, and related antibiotics
   7921..8509    +  rep_origin     ori: high-copy-number ColE1/pMB1/pBR322/pUC origin of replication
