[The description below was written by a language model from this plasmid's Addgene catalogue record and pLannotate feature annotations shown in this document.]
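Description:
pSIN4-EF1a-ETV2-IRES-Puro is a self-inactivating HIV-1-based lentiviral transfer vector built on the pSIN4-EF1alpha-IRES-Puro backbone for stable expression of human ETV2 (also known as ER71 or ETSRP71), an ETS-family transcription factor. In bacteria it is maintained through a high-copy ColE1/pUC-type origin and selected with ampicillin via the β-lactamase gene. The viral portion comprises a truncated 5' LTR, the Ψ packaging signal with an adjoining gag fragment, the Rev response element for Rev-dependent nuclear export of the genomic RNA, the cPPT/CTS element that aids nuclear import of the reverse-transcribed genome, and a ΔU3 3' LTR. After integration, the ΔU3 LTR leaves the provirus without LTR promoter activity. A bGH polyadenylation signal lies downstream of the 3' LTR. Short nef, Rev, SV40 small t and SV40 promoter fragments in the annotation appear to be residual viral or backbone sequence rather than functional units.

Between the LTRs, the constitutive EF-1α promoter drives a single bicistronic transcript. The roughly 1 kb ETV2 coding sequence, cloned between EcoRI and BamHI sites, is followed by an EMCV IRES and the puromycin N-acetyltransferase gene. Because both proteins are translated from one mRNA, puromycin selection enriches for transduced cells that also express ETV2. No epitope tag or fluorescent reporter is annotated. Two sequence records of about 8.55 kb are available, and they show the same feature set with only small coordinate offsets around the insert. The stated purpose is lentiviral delivery of ETV2, and the associated publication concerns direct induction of haematoendothelial programmes in human pluripotent stem cells by transcriptional regulators.
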