Addgene plasmid #61061: pSIN4-EF1a-ETV2-IRES-Puro
Purpose: lentiviral vector for ETV2
Depositing lab: Igor Slukvin. Depositing organization: University of Wisconsin, Madison. Publication: Direct induction of haematoendothelial programs in human pluripotent stem cells by transcriptional regulators. Elcheva I, Brok-Volchanskaya V, Kumar A, Liu P, Lee JH, Tong L, Vodyanik M, Swanson S, Stewart R, Kyba M, Yakubov E, Cooke J, Thomson JA, Slukvin I. Nat Commun. 2014 Jul 14;5:4372. doi: 10.1038/ncomms5372. PubMed 25019369.
Backbone
  Vector backbone: pSIN4-EF1alpha-IRES-Puro
  Backbone size w/o insert (bp): 7500
  Vector type: Lentiviral
  Selectable markers: Puromycin
Growth in bacteria
  Bacterial resistance: Ampicillin, 100 μg/mL
  Growth temperature: 37°C
  Growth strain: Stbl3
  Copy number: Unknown
Gene/Insert
  Gene/Insert name: ETV2
  Species: H. sapiens (human)
  Insert size (bp): 1029
  GenBank ID: NM_014209
  Entrez Gene: ETV2 (a.k.a. ER71, ETSRP71)
  Promoter: EF1alpha
  Cloning method: Restriction Enzyme; 5′ cloning site EcoRI (not destroyed); 3′ cloning site BamHI (not destroyed)
  Sequencing primers: 5′ EF1a-Fwd; 3′ pSIN-R: CAAACGCACACCGGCCTTATT
Terms and licenses: Academic/Nonprofit Terms; Industry Terms: Not Available to Industry
How to cite: pSIN4-EF1a-ETV2-IRES-Puro was a gift from Igor Slukvin (Addgene plasmid # 61061 ; http://n2t.net/addgene:61061 ; RRID:Addgene_61061)
