>Addgene plasmid #61061 | pSIN4-EF1a-ETV2-IRES-Puro | addgene partial sequence | sequence record 100155 | EF1a-F 5'-TCAAGCCTCAGACAGTGGTTC-3'
GTGTCGTGAGGATTCGCCACCATGGACCTGTGGAACTGGGATGAGGCATCCCCACAGGAAGTGCCTCCAG
GGAACAAGCTGGCAGGGCTTGAAGGAGCCAAATTAGGCTTCTGTTTCCCTGATCTGGCACTCCAAGGGGA
CACGCCGACAGCGACAGCAGAGACATGCTGGAAAGGTACAAGCTCATCCCTGGCAAGCTTCCCACAGCTG
GACTGGGGCTCCGCGTTACTGCACCCAGAAGTTCCATGGGGGGCGGAGCCCGACTCTCAGGCTCTTCCGT
GGTCCGGGGACTGGACAGACATGGCGTGCACAGCCTGGGACTCTTGGAGCGGCGCCTCGCAGACCCTGGG
CCCCGCCCCTCTCGGCCCGGGCCCCATCCCCGCCGCCGGCTCCGAAGGCGCCGCGGGCCAGAACTGCGTC
CCCGTGGCGGGAGAGGCCACCTCGTGGTCGCGCGCCCAGGCCGCCGGGAGCAACACCAGCTGGGACTGTT
CTGTGGGGCCC
