>Addgene plasmid #61061 | pSIN4-EF1a-ETV2-IRES-Puro | addgene partial sequence | sequence record 100744 | puro-variant-R 5'-gtgggcttgtactcggtcat-3'
GTGGCAGCTTATCATCGTGTTTTTCAAAGGAAAACCACGTCCCCGTGGTTCGGGGGGCCTAGACGTTTTT
TTAACCTCGACTAAACACATGTAAAGCATGTGCACCGAGGCCCCAGATCAGATCCCATACAATGGGGTAC
CTTCTGGGCATCCTTCAGCCCCTTGTTGAATACGCTTGAGGAGAGCCATTTGACTCTTTCCACAACTATC
CAACTCACAACGTGGCACTGGGGTTGTGCCGCCTTTGCAGGTGTATCTTATACACGTGGCTTTTGGCCGC
AGAGGCACCTGTCGCCAGGTGGGGGGTTCCGCTGCCTGCAAAGGGTCGCTACAGACGTTGTTTGTCTTCA
AGAAGCTTCCAGAGGAACTGCTTCCTTCACGACATTCAACAGACCTTGCATTCCTTTGGCGAGAGGGGAA
AGACCCCTAGGAATGCTCGTCAAGAAGACAGGGCCAGGTTTCCGGGCCCTCACATTGCCAAAAGACGGCA
ATATGGTGGAAAATAACATATAGACAAACGCACACCGGCCTTATTCCAAGCGGCTTCGGCCAGTAACGTT
AGGGGGGGGGGAG
